Addgene plasmid #219359: SFFV-TCF7L1-Brd 453
Purpose: Transcription factor TCF7L1 with a specific barcode assigned.
Depositing lab: Filipe Pereira. Depositing organization: Center for Neuroscience and Cell Biology, University of Coimbra. Publication: A combinatorial transcription factor screening platform for immune cell reprogramming. Kurochkin I, Altman AR, Caiado I, Pertiga-Cabral D, Halitzki E, Minaeva M, Zimmermannova O, Henriques-Oliveira L, Klein D, Nair M, Oliveira D, Cajal LR, Knittel R, Feick C, Ringner M, Martin M, Cirovic B, Pires CF, Rosa FF, Sitnicka E, Theis FJ, Pereira CF. Cell Syst. 2026 Jan 21;17(1):101457. doi: 10.1016/j.cels.2025.101457. Epub 2026 Jan 14. PubMed 41539305.
Backbone
  Vector backbone: SFFV-MCS
  Backbone size w/o insert (bp): 6638
  Vector type: Lentiviral
Growth in bacteria
  Bacterial resistance: Ampicillin, 100 μg/mL
  Growth temperature: 37°C
  Growth strain: NEB Stable
  Copy number: High Copy
Gene/Insert
  Gene/Insert name: TCF7L1
  Species: H. sapiens (human)
  Insert size (bp): 1767
  Entrez Gene: TCF7L1 (a.k.a. TCF-3, TCF3)
  Promoter: The spleen focus-forming virus (SFFV) promoter
  Cloning method: Restriction Enzyme; 5′ cloning site Bsp119I (not destroyed); 3′ cloning site BstHI (not destroyed)
Terms and licenses: Academic/Nonprofit Terms; Industry Terms: Not Available to Industry
Depositor comments: Barcode sequence cloned into XbaI restriction site. Design of plasmid is as follows: SFFV-[TF sequence]-WPRE-[Barcode sequence].
How to cite: SFFV-TCF7L1-Brd 453 was a gift from Filipe Pereira (Addgene plasmid # 219359 ; http://n2t.net/addgene:219359 ; RRID:Addgene_219359)
