[The description below was written by a language model from this plasmid's Addgene catalogue record and pLannotate feature annotations shown in this document.]
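Description:
SFFV-TCF7L1-Brd 453 is a lentiviral transfer plasmid built on the SFFV-MCS backbone for expressing the human transcription factor TCF7L1 (also called TCF3) in mammalian cells together with a construct-specific DNA barcode. The annotated sequence has the layout of a third-generation, self-inactivating vector. An RSV enhancer/promoter fused to a truncated HIV-1 5' LTR drives production of the genomic RNA, followed by the Ψ packaging signal with a gag fragment, the Rev response element for Rev-dependent nuclear export, and the cPPT/CTS. A ΔU3 3' LTR closes the viral unit and inactivates LTR promoter activity after integration. In bacteria the plasmid is maintained by a high-copy pUC-type origin and selected with ampicillin through β-lactamase. The backbone also carries an f1 origin, an SV40 poly(A) signal and SV40 origin, T7 and T3 promoters, and lac-derived remnants.

Within the viral unit, the spleen focus-forming virus LTR promoter drives the TCF7L1 coding sequence, which was inserted by restriction cloning between multiple-cloning-site remnants. TCF7L1 is a Wnt-pathway DNA-binding factor that represses targets in the absence of β-catenin and activates them in its presence. A WPRE lies downstream of the coding sequence to enhance transcript stability and expression. According to the depositor, the barcode was cloned into an XbaI site after the WPRE, giving the order SFFV–TF–WPRE–barcode. The barcode itself is not annotated in the feature table, and the short woodchuck hepatitis S and HIV nef hits are probably by-products of the WPRE and LTR-flanking sequences. No fluorescent reporter or mammalian selection marker is annotated. The construct belongs to a barcoded transcription factor collection for combinatorial screening of immune cell reprogramming, where the barcode presumably identifies the delivered factor.
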