Features (pLannotate 1.2.2; 28 found; start..end, strand, type, name):
    251..310     +  CDS            nef (fragment): NEF_HV1Z2 - Experimental evidence at protein level: Swiss-Prot protein existence level 1. Extracellular Nef protein targets CD4(+) T-lymphocytes for apoptosis by interacting with CXCR4 surface receptors. From Human immunodeficiency virus type 1 group M subtype D (isolate Z2/CDC-Z34) (HIV-1).
    312..545     +  LTR            3' LTR (ΔU3): self-inactivating 3' long terminal repeat (LTR) from HIV-1
    617..738     +  polyA_signal   SV40 poly(A) signal: SV40 polyadenylation signal
    778..913     +  rep_origin     SV40 ori: SV40 origin of replication
    934..952     -  promoter       T7 promoter: promoter for bacteriophage T7 RNA polymerase
    960..1115    +  CDS            lacZα (fragment): LacZα fragment of β-galactosidase; lacZ fragment
   1120..1548    +  rep_origin     f1 ori (sequence partly withheld): f1 bacteriophage origin of replication; arrow indicates direction of (+) strand synthesis
   1601..1705    +  promoter       AmpR promoter: bla
   1706..2566    +  CDS            AmpR: β-lactamase; bla; confers resistance to ampicillin, carbenicillin, and related antibiotics
   2737..3325    +  rep_origin     ori: high-copy-number ColE1/pMB1/pBR322/pUC origin of replication
   3508..3600    +  CDS            lacI (fragment): lac repressor; lacI; The lac repressor binds to the lac operator to inhibit transcription in E. coli. This inhibition can be relieved by adding lactose or isopropyl-β-D-thiogalactopyranoside (IPTG).
   3613..3634    +  protein_bind   CAP binding site: CAP binding activates transcription in the presence of cAMP. E. coli catabolite activator protein
   3649..3679    +  promoter       lac promoter: promoter for the E. coli lac operon
   3687..3703    +  protein_bind   lac operator: The lac repressor binds to the lac operator to inhibit transcription in E. coli. This inhibition can be relieved by adding lactose or isopropyl-β-D-thiogalactopyranoside (IPTG). lac repressor encoded by lacI
   3748..3766    +  promoter       T3 promoter: promoter for bacteriophage T3 RNA polymerase
   3794..4020    +  promoter       RSV promoter: Rous sarcoma virus enhancer/promoter
   4021..4201    +  LTR            5' LTR (truncated): truncated 5' long terminal repeat (LTR) from HIV-1
   4248..4373    +  misc_feature   HIV-1 Ψ: packaging signal of human immunodeficiency virus type 1
   4357..4720    +  CDS            HIV-1 gag (fragment): gag protein from human immunodeficiency virus 1; gag
   4866..5099    +  misc_feature   RRE: The Rev response element (RRE) of HIV-1 allows for Rev-dependent mRNA export from the nucleus to the cytoplasm.
   5476..5576    +  CDS            Rev (fragment): human immunodeficiency virus 1 (HIV-1) Rev protein; rev; enhances nuclear export of unspliced and incompletely spliced viral mRNAs
   5595..5712    +  misc_feature   cPPT/CTS: central polypurine tract and central termination sequence of HIV-1
   5746..6147    +  promoter       SFFV promoter: spleen focus-forming virus long terminal repeat (LTR) promoter
   6157..6180    +  misc_feature   MCS (fragment): pBluescript multiple cloning site
   6205..7968    +  CDS            TCF7L1: TF7L1_HUMAN - Also known as TCF3. Experimental evidence at transcript level: Swiss-Prot protein existence level 2. Participates in the Wnt signaling pathway. Binds to DNA and acts as a repressor in the absence of CTNNB1, and as an activator in its presence. Necessary for the terminal differentiation of epidermal cells, the formation of keratohyalin granules and the development of the barrier function of the epidermis (By similarity). Down-regulates NQO1, leading to increased mitomycin c resistance. From Homo sapiens (Human).
   7979..8004    +  misc_feature   MCS (fragment): pBluescript multiple cloning site
   8004..8063    +  CDS            S (fragment): HBSAG_WHV6 - Experimental evidence at transcript level: Swiss-Prot protein existence level 2. The middle envelope protein plays an important role in the budding of the virion. It is involved in the induction of budding in a nucleocapsid independent way. In this process the majority of envelope proteins bud to form subviral lipoprotein particles of 22 nm of diameter that do not contain a nucleocapsid (By similarity). From Woodchuck hepatitis B virus (isolate w64/pWS23) (WHV).
   8195..193     +  misc_feature   WPRE (across the origin): woodchuck hepatitis virus posttranscriptional regulatory element
>Addgene plasmid #219359 | SFFV-TCF7L1-Brd 453 | addgene full sequence | sequence record 473153 | Addgene NGS Result
GCTCTGTGTTTGCTGACGCAACCCCCACTGGCTGGGGCATTGCCACCACCTGTCAACTCCTTTCTGGGAC
TTTCGCTTTCCCCCTCCCGATCGCCACGGCAGAACTCATCGCCGCCTGCCTTGCCCGCTGCTGGACAGGG
GCTAGGTTGCTGGGCACTGATAATTCCGTGGTGTTGTCGGGGAAGCTGACGTCCTTTGCAATTCGATATC
AAGCTGTACCTTCTAGATGTACAGCACAGAGAGCGCTTCTAGACCAATGACTTACAAGGCAGCTGTAGAT
CTTAGCCACTTTTTAAAAGAAAAGGGGGGACTGGAAGGGCTAATTCACTCCCAACGAAGACAAGATCTGC
TTTTTGCTTGTACTGGGTCTCTCTGGTTAGACCAGATCTGAGCCTGGGAGCTCTCTGGCTAACTAGGGAA
CCCACTGCTTAAGCCTCAATAAAGCTTGCCTTGAGTGCTTCAAGTAGTGTGTGCCCGTCTGTTGTGTGAC
TCTGGTAACTAGAGATCCCTCAGACCCTTTTAGTCAGTGTGGAAAATCTCTAGCAGTAGTAGTTCATGTC
ATCTTATTATTCAGTATTTATAACTTGCAAAGAAATGAATATCAGAGAGTGAGAGGAACTTGTTTATTGC
AGCTTATAATGGTTACAAATAAAGCAATAGCATCACAAATTTCACAAATAAAGCATTTTTTTCACTGCAT
TCTAGTTGTGGTTTGTCCAAACTCATCAATGTATCTTATCATGTCTGGCTCTAGCTATCCCGCCCCTAAC
TCCGCCCATCCCGCCCCTAACTCCGCCCAGTTCCGCCCATTCTCCGCCCCATGGCTGACTAATTTTTTTT
ATTTATGCAGAGGCCGAGGCCGCCTCGGCCTCTGAGCTATTCCAGAAGTAGTGAGGAGGCTTTTTTGGAG
GCCTAGGGACGTACCCAATTCGCCCTATAGTGAGTCGTATTACGCGCGCTCACTGGCCGTCGTTTTACAA
CGTCGTGACTGGGAAAACCCTGGCGTTACCCAACTTAATCGCCTTGCAGCACATCCCCCTTTCGCCAGCT
GGCGTAATAGCGAAGAGGCCCGCACCGATCGCCCTTCCCAACAGTTGCGCAGCCTGAATGGCGAATGGG
[124 nt withheld, positions 1120-1243]
C
[91 nt withheld, positions 1245-1335]
A
[49 nt withheld, positions 1337-1385]
CCTTTGACGTTGGAGTCCACGTTCTTT
[37 nt withheld, positions 1413-1449]
ACCCTATCTCGGTCTATTCTTTTGATTTATAAGGGATTTTGCCGATTTCGGCCTATTGGTTAAAAAATGA
GCTGATTTAACAAAAATTTAACGCGAATTTTAACAAAATATTAACGCTTACAATTTAGGTGGCACTTTTC
GGGGAAATGTGCGCGGAACCCCTATTTGTTTATTTTTCTAAATACATTCAAATATGTATCCGCTCATGAG
ACAATAACCCTGATAAATGCTTCAATAATATTGAAAAAGGAAGAGTATGAGTATTCAACATTTCCGTGTC
GCCCTTATTCCCTTTTTTGCGGCATTTTGCCTTCCTGTTTTTGCTCACCCAGAAACGCTGGTGAAAGTAA
AAGATGCTGAAGATCAGTTGGGTGCACGAGTGGGTTACATCGAACTGGATCTCAACAGCGGTAAGATCCT
TGAGAGTTTTCGCCCCGAAGAACGTTTTCCAATGATGAGCACTTTTAAAGTTCTGCTATGTGGCGCGGTA
TTATCCCGTATTGACGCCGGGCAAGAGCAACTCGGTCGCCGCATACACTATTCTCAGAATGACTTGGTTG
AGTACTCACCAGTCACAGAAAAGCATCTTACGGATGGCATGACAGTAAGAGAATTATGCAGTGCTGCCAT
AACCATGAGTGATAACACTGCGGCCAACTTACTTCTGACAACGATCGGAGGACCGAAGGAGCTAACCGCT
TTTTTGCACAACATGGGGGATCATGTAACTCGCCTTGATCGTTGGGAACCGGAGCTGAATGAAGCCATAC
CAAACGACGAGCGTGACACCACGATGCCTGTAGCAATGGCAACAACGTTGCGCAAACTATTAACTGGCGA
ACTACTTACTCTAGCTTCCCGGCAACAATTAATAGACTGGATGGAGGCGGATAAAGTTGCAGGACCACTT
CTGCGCTCGGCCCTTCCGGCTGGCTGGTTTATTGCTGATAAATCTGGAGCCGGTGAGCGTGGGTCTCGCG
GTATCATTGCAGCACTGGGGCCAGATGGTAAGCCCTCCCGTATCGTAGTTATCTACACGACGGGGAGTCA
GGCAACTATGGATGAACGAAATAGACAGATCGCTGAGATAGGTGCCTCACTGATTAAGCATTGGTAACTG
TCAGACCAAGTTTACTCATATATACTTTAGATTGATTTAAAACTTCATTTTTAATTTAAAAGGATCTAGG
TGAAGATCCTTTTTGATAATCTCATGACCAAAATCCCTTAACGTGAGTTTTCGTTCCACTGAGCGTCAGA
CCCCGTAGAAAAGATCAAAGGATCTTCTTGAGATCCTTTTTTTCTGCGCGTAATCTGCTGCTTGCAAACA
AAAAAACCACCGCTACCAGCGGTGGTTTGTTTGCCGGATCAAGAGCTACCAACTCTTTTTCCGAAGGTAA
CTGGCTTCAGCAGAGCGCAGATACCAAATACTGTTCTTCTAGTGTAGCCGTAGTTAGGCCACCACTTCAA
GAACTCTGTAGCACCGCCTACATACCTCGCTCTGCTAATCCTGTTACCAGTGGCTGCTGCCAGTGGCGAT
AAGTCGTGTCTTACCGGGTTGGACTCAAGACGATAGTTACCGGATAAGGCGCAGCGGTCGGGCTGAACGG
GGGGTTCGTGCACACAGCCCAGCTTGGAGCGAACGACCTACACCGAACTGAGATACCTACAGCGTGAGCT
ATGAGAAAGCGCCACGCTTCCCGAAGGGAGAAAGGCGGACAGGTATCCGGTAAGCGGCAGGGTCGGAACA
GGAGAGCGCACGAGGGAGCTTCCAGGGGGAAACGCCTGGTATCTTTATAGTCCTGTCGGGTTTCGCCACC
TCTGACTTGAGCGTCGATTTTTGTGATGCTCGTCAGGGGGGCGGAGCCTATGGAAAAACGCCAGCAACGC
GGCCTTTTTACGGTTCCTGGCCTTTTGCTGGCCTTTTGCTCACATGTTCTTTCCTGCGTTATCCCCTGAT
TCTGTGGATAACCGTATTACCGCCTTTGAGTGAGCTGATACCGCTCGCCGCAGCCGAACGACCGAGCGCA
GCGAGTCAGTGAGCGAGGAAGCGGAAGAGCGCCCAATACGCAAACCGCCTCTCCCCGCGCGTTGGCCGAT
TCATTAATGCAGCTGGCACGACAGGTTTCCCGACTGGAAAGCGGGCAGTGAGCGCAACGCAATTAATGTG
AGTTAGCTCACTCATTAGGCACCCCAGGCTTTACACTTTATGCTTCCGGCTCGTATGTTGTGTGGAATTG
TGAGCGGATAACAATTTCACACAGGAAACAGCTATGACCATGATTACGCCAAGCGCGCAATTAACCCTCA
CTAAAGGGAACAAAAGCTGGAGCTGCAAGCTTAATGTAGTCTTATGCAATACTCTTGTAGTCTTGCAACA
TGGTAACGATGAGTTAGCAACATGCCTTACAAGGAGAGAAAAAGCACCGTGCATGCCGATTGGTGGAAGT
AAGGTGGTACGATCGTGCCTTATTAGGAAGGCAACAGACGGGTCTGACATGGATTGGACGAACCACTGAA
TTGCCGCATTGCAGAGATATTGTATTTAAGTGCCTAGCTCGATACATAAACGGGTCTCTCTGGTTAGACC
AGATCTGAGCCTGGGAGCTCTCTGGCTAACTAGGGAACCCACTGCTTAAGCCTCAATAAAGCTTGCCTTG
AGTGCTTCAAGTAGTGTGTGCCCGTCTGTTGTGTGACTCTGGTAACTAGAGATCCCTCAGACCCTTTTAG
TCAGTGTGGAAAATCTCTAGCAGTGGCGCCCGAACAGGGACTTGAAAGCGAAAGGGAAACCAGAGGAGCT
CTCTCGACGCAGGACTCGGCTTGCTGAAGCGCGCACGGCAAGAGGCGAGGGGCGGCGACTGGTGAGTACG
CCAAAAATTTTGACTAGCGGAGGCTAGAAGGAGAGAGATGGGTGCGAGAGCGTCAGTATTAAGCGGGGGA
GAATTAGATCGCGATGGGAAAAAATTCGGTTAAGGCCAGGGGGAAAGAAAAAATATAAATTAAAACATAT
AGTATGGGCAAGCAGGGAGCTAGAACGATTCGCAGTTAATCCTGGCCTGTTAGAAACATCAGAAGGCTGT
AGACAAATACTGGGACAGCTACAACCATCCCTTCAGACAGGATCAGAAGAACTTAGATCATTATATAATA
CAGTAGCAACCCTCTATTGTGTGCATCAAAGGATAGAGATAAAAGACACCAAGGAAGCTTTAGACAAGAT
AGAGGAAGAGCAAAACAAAAGTAAGACCACCGCACAGCAAGCGGCCGCTGATCTTCAGACCTGGAGGAGG
AGATATGAGGGACAATTGGAGAAGTGAATTATATAAATATAAAGTAGTAAAAATTGAACCATTAGGAGTA
GCACCCACCAAGGCAAAGAGAAGAGTGGTGCAGAGAGAAAAAAGAGCAGTGGGAATAGGAGCTTTGTTCC
TTGGGTTCTTGGGAGCAGCAGGAAGCACTATGGGCGCAGCGTCAATGACGCTGACGGTACAGGCCAGACA
ATTATTGTCTGGTATAGTGCAGCAGCAGAACAATTTGCTGAGGGCTATTGAGGCGCAACAGCATCTGTTG
CAACTCACAGTCTGGGGCATCAAGCAGCTCCAGGCAAGAATCCTGGCTGTGGAAAGATACCTAAAGGATC
AACAGCTCCTGGGGATTTGGGGTTGCTCTGGAAAACTCATTTGCACCACTGCTGTGCCTTGGAATGCTAG
TTGGAGTAATAAATCTCTGGAACAGATTTGGAATCACACGACCTGGATGGAGTGGGACAGAGAAATTAAC
AATTACACAAGCTTAATACACTCCTTAATTGAAGAATCGCAAAACCAGCAAGAAAAGAATGAACAAGAAT
TATTGGAATTAGATAAATGGGCAAGTTTGTGGAATTGGTTTAACATAACAAATTGGCTGTGGTATATAAA
ATTATTCATAATGATAGTAGGAGGCTTGGTAGGTTTAAGAATAGTTTTTGCTGTACTTTCTATAGTGAAT
AGAGTTAGGCAGGGATATTCACCATTATCGTTTCAGACCCACCTCCCAACCCCGAGGGGACCCGACAGGC
CCGAAGGAATAGAAGAAGAAGGTGGAGAGAGAGACAGAGACAGATCCATTCGATTAGTGAACGGATCTCG
ACGGTATCGGTTAACTTTTAAAAGAAAAGGGGGGATTGGGGGGTACAGTGCAGGGGAAAGAATAGTAGAC
ATAATAGCAACAGACATACAAACTAAAGAATTACAAAAACAAATTACAAAAATTCAAAATTTTATCGATC
ACGAGACTAGCCTCGAGCTGGCTGCAGTAACGCCATTTTGCAAGGCATGGAAAAATACCAAACCAAGAAT
AGAGAAGTTCAGATCAAGGGCGGGTACATGAAAATAGCTAACGTTGGGCCAAACAGGATATCTGCGGTGA
GCAGTTTCGGCCCCGGCCCGGGGCCAAGAACAGATGGTCACCGCAGTTTCGGCCCCGGCCCGAGGCCAAG
AACAGATGGTCCCCAGATATGGCCCAACCCTCAGCAGTTTCTTAAGACCCATCAGATGTTTCCAGGCTCC
CCCAAGGACCTGAAATGACCCTGCGCCTTATTTGAATTAACCAATCAGCCTGCTTCTCGCTTCTGTTCGC
GCGCTTCTGCTTCCCGAGCTCTATAAAAGAGCTCACAACCCCTCACTCGGCGCGCCAGTCCTCCGACAGA
CTGAGTCGGCCGGTCGAATCAAGCTTATCGATACCGTCGACGGATCCGCTAGCCCGCGGTTCGAAATGCC
GCAGTTAGGTGGGGGGGGTGGAGGAGGTGGGGGGGGATCTGGTGGTGGTGGTGGATCATCTGCAGGAGCT
GCTGGCGGTGGAGATGATCTTGGTGCTAATGATGAACTCATTCCATTTCAAGATGAAGGCGGGGAAGAAC
AAGAACCTAGTTCTGACTCCGCTAGTGCTCAAAGAGATCTCGATGAAGTGAAATCAAGTTTAGTGAATGA
ATCAGAAAATCAAAGTTCCAGTTCAGATTCTGAAGCCGAAAGAAGGCCCCAACCTGTTAGGGATACCTTT
CAAAAGCCCCGCGATTACTTTGCTGAGGTTCGGAGACCCCAAGATTCAGCCTTCTTCAAGGGGCCACCTT
ATCCAGGCTATCCTTTTCTTATGATTCCAGATCTTAGTTCACCATATCTGAGTAATGGTCCACTCTCCCC
AGGCGGGGCCCGGACGTATTTACAAATGAAGTGGCCACTGCTGGACGTTCCTTCTTCTGCTACCGTTAAA
GATACTCGGTCTCCCAGCCCCGCCCATCTCAGCAACAAGGTCCCAGTGGTACAACATCCTCACCATATGC
ACCCATTGACCCCGCTGATTACGTATTCAAACGATCATTTTAGCCCAGGAAGCCCGCCTACACATCTGTC
TCCTGAAATTGACCCTAAAACCGGTATACCACGCCCACCCCATCCCAGTGAACTCAGCCCATACTATCCT
TTGAGTCCTGGCGCCGTGGGTCAGATTCCTCATCCATTAGGTTGGTTGGTTCCGCAACAGGGACAACCAA
TGTATTCACTGCCGCCTGGCGGGTTTAGGCATCCCTATCCTGCTTTAGCTATGAATGCTTCAATGAGCTC
TCTTGTTTCATCACGCTTTTCCCCACATATGGTAGCGCCCGCACATCCAGGTCTTCCTACGTCTGGAATT
CCACATCCCGCGATAGTGTCACCAATTGTGAAACAAGAGCCAGCGCCACCAAGTCTCTCACCCGCTGTCT
CAGTCAAGTCTCCTGTTACAGTCAAGAAAGAAGAAGAGAAGAAACCTCATGTAAAGAAACCCCTCAACGC
TTTTATGCTGTACATGAAAGAAATGCGTGCAAAAGTCGTCGCGGAATGTACATTGAAAGAGAGCGCCGCG
ATCAATCAAATTTTGGGTCGGAAATGGCATAATCTCAGCAGAGAGGAGCAAGCAAAATATTATGAACTCG
CAAGGAAAGAAAGGCAACTGCATTCACAACTGTATCCCACTTGGAGTGCTAGAGATAATTACGGCAAGAA
GAAGAAACGGAAACGCGAGAAACAATTATCACAAACGCAAAGCCAACAACAGGTGCAAGAAGCTGAAGGA
GCTTTGGCTTCTAAATCCAAGAAACCGTGCGTGCAATATTTGCCACCTGAAAAGCCTTGCGATTCTCCAG
CATCAAGTCATGGCTCAATGCTCGATTCTCCAGCTACCCCAAGTGCCGCGCTCGCAAGCCCCGCCGCTCC
CGCCGCAACTCACTCTGAACAGGCGCAACCACTTAGTTTGACTACTAAGCCTGAGACTCGCGCACAATTA
GCATTACATTCAGCAGCGTTTCTCTCTGCCAAAGCCGCCGCAAGCTCAAGCGGACAAATGGGAAGTCAAC
CACCATTGCTCAGCAGACCACTTCCATTAGGCTCAATGCCAACTGCCTTGCTCGCAAGTCCCCCATCTTT
TCCAGCAACCCTGCACGCTCATCAAGCATTACCAGTCCTGCAAGCGCAACCGCTGAGTTTGGTGACAAAG
AGTGCACATTAAACCGGTCGGATCCCCCGGGCTGCAGGAATTCGAGCATCTTACCGCCATTTATTCCCAT
ATTTGTTCTGTTTTTCTTGATTTGGGTATACATTTAAATGTTAATAAAACAAAATGGTGGGGCAATCATT
TACATTTTTAGGGATATGTAATTACTAGTTCAGGTGTATTGCCACAAGACAAACATGTTAAGAAACTTTC
CCGTTATTTACGCTCTGTTCCTGTTAATCAACCTCTGGATTACAAAATTTGTGAAAGATTGACTGATATT
CTTAACTATGTTGCTCCTTTTACGCTGTGTGGATATGCTGCTTTAATGCCTCTGTATCATGCTATTGCTT
CCCGTACGGCTTTCGTTTTCTCCTCCTTGTATAAATCCTGGTTGCTGTCTCTTTATGAGGAGTTGTGGCC
CGTTGTCCGTCAACGTGGCGTGGTGT
