>Addgene plasmid #219359 | SFFV-TCF7L1-Brd 453 | depositor partial sequence | sequence record 428558 | Barcode sequence
TGTACAGCACAGAGAGCGCT
